Addgene plasmid #40076: pFM032
Purpose: (Empty Backbone)
Depositing lab: Geraldine Seydoux. Depositing organization: Johns Hopkins University and School of Medicine. Publication: Microtubules induce self-organization of polarized PAR domains in Caenorhabditis elegans zygotes. Motegi F, Zonies S, Hao Y, Cuenca AA, Griffin E, Seydoux G. Nat Cell Biol. 2011 Oct 9;13(11):1361-7. doi: 10.1038/ncb2354. PubMed 21983565.
Backbone
  Vector backbone: pIC26
  Backbone manufacturer: Cheeseman lab
  Backbone size (bp): 16397
  Modifications to backbone: GFP replaced with Dendra2 PAFP (sequence optimized for worm expression; three synthetic introns inserted)
  Vector type: Worm Expression
  Promoter: pie-1
  Selectable markers: unc-119
  Tag / fusion protein: Dendra2 PAFP (N terminal on backbone); TEV protease cleavage site (N terminal on backbone); S-peptide (N terminal on backbone)
Growth in bacteria
  Bacterial resistance: Ampicillin, 100 μg/mL
  Growth temperature: 37°C
  Growth strain: DH5alpha
  Copy number: Unknown
Gene/Insert
  Cloning method: Restriction Enzyme
Terms and licenses: Academic/Nonprofit Terms; Industry Terms: Not Available to Industry
Depositor comments: Alternate plasmid name: pIC26 + wormanized Dendra:speI Gene of interest should be cloned into the SpeI restriction site to generate Dendra2 FPAP2 N-terminal fusion proteins.
How to cite: pFM032 was a gift from Geraldine Seydoux (Addgene plasmid # 40076 ; http://n2t.net/addgene:40076 ; RRID:Addgene_40076)
