[The description below was written by a language model from this plasmid's Addgene catalogue record.]
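Description:
pFM032 is an empty-backbone worm expression vector for Caenorhabditis elegans, derived from pIC26, a backbone recorded at roughly 16.4 kb. It is propagated in E. coli under ampicillin selection; the record does not state the origin of replication, and copy number is listed as unknown. For selection in worms it carries unc-119, the standard rescue marker that restores normal movement to unc-119 mutant animals and so allows transformants to be identified.

Expression is driven by the pie-1 promoter, which is widely used to obtain maternal germline and early embryo expression of transgenes. The defining modification relative to pIC26 is replacement of the GFP coding sequence with Dendra2, a photoactivatable (green-to-red photoconvertible) fluorescent protein. Here it has been sequence-optimised for worm expression and interrupted by three synthetic introns, a common way to improve transgene expression in C. elegans. Dendra2 forms part of an N-terminal tag module that also contains a TEV protease cleavage site and an S-peptide, an arrangement that combines live imaging with the potential for affinity purification and proteolytic release of the tagged protein.

No insert is present. A gene of interest is cloned by restriction enzyme methods into the SpeI site to generate an N-terminal Dendra2 fusion. Such fusions let a subpopulation of the protein be photoconverted and followed over time. This suits studies of protein dynamics in the germline and zygote, consistent with the associated work on PAR polarity domains in C. elegans zygotes. No feature table was provided, so the positions and exact order of elements cannot be confirmed from the record.
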