>Addgene plasmid #40076 | pFM032 | addgene partial sequence | sequence record 51970 | DENDRA-F 5'-GGGAACCATCGACTGAAAAA-3'
TTGTTGGAGTAAGTTTAAACTTGGACTTACTAACTAACGGATTATATTTAAATTTTCAGAACATTAACAT
GGCACTACTACTAGAAGGTGGAGGTCACTACCTTTGCGATTTTAAAACTACTTACAAAGCAAAGAAGGTC
GTCCAACTTCCAGATGCACACTTTGTTGATCACAGAATTGAAATACTAGGAAACGATTCGGATTACAACA
AAGTTAAGCTATACGAACACGCAGTTGCAAGATACAGTCCTCTACCAAGTCAAGCATGGTGCCCGGGGGA
TCGGTGGAGCTCCACCGGTGGCGGCCGCTCGAGAGAGAATCTTTATTTTCAGGGCGCCGCCAAATTCAAA
GAAACCGCTGCTGCTAAATTCGAACGCCAGCACATGGACAGCGGAGGTGGAGGTACTAGTGGATCCTAAT
TTTGCCGTATTTTCCATATTTTGTTTTGTATATTTATCCACTCACCCCCTCTCTTTGTCCTGTGAATGAA
CTTGTGCCAAAAAAGCCAAAAATAATTTACTTTTTTTAAAGACATATTAAAACTTGAAAACTTGGAACAA
TACGGTGCGAAAGCGAAACAGAGACAGAAAAATGAACAAAGAGATCCGTGAAAAGTGAACGATGATTTAG
GCTTCTTGTTGGGCGGCGTG
