>Addgene plasmid #40076 | pFM032 | addgene partial sequence | sequence record 52827 | TEVprot-R 5'-gccctgaaaataaagattctc-3'
ATGCTTGACTTGGTAGAGGACTGTATCTTGCAACTGCGTGTTCGTATAGCTTAACTTTGTTGTAATCCGA
ATCGTTTCCTAGTATTTCAATTCTGTGATCAACAAAGTGTGCATCTGGAAGTTGGACGACCTTCTTTGCT
TTGTAAGTAGTTTTAAAATCGCAAAGGTAGTGACCTCCACCTTCTAGTAGTAGTGCCATGTTAATGTTCT
GAAAATTTAAATATAATCCGTTAGTTAGTAAGTCCAAGTTTAAACTTACTCCAACAAGTAGTCCATCTCT
AACATGTAGTTTTTCAGTCGATGGTTCCCACTTAAGAGTCTTCTTTTGCATAACTGGTCCGTTAGGAGGA
AAGTTAGTTCCTTTAAATCTGACATTTTGGAAGAAGCAATCACCTTCTAGACTAATATCACTTCTCTGAA
AATTTAAATATGTATGGTTAGTTAGTACCGAACTGTTTAAACTTACAATAGTGCAAATACCTTTATCTTC
GAAAGTCATAGTTCTTTCCCACGAGTATCCTTCTGGAAACGATTGCTTGAAGTAATCAGGAATATCTTCT
GGGTATTTAGTAAAAACTCTGTTTCCGTAATGGACGGCAGTAGTTAGAATATCCTGAA
